Addgene plasmid #129782: ORF18(L72A)-3xFLAG pCDNA4
Purpose: Expresses KSHV ORF18 (L72A) with Cterm 3xFLAG tag in mammalian cells
Depositing lab: Britt Glaunsinger. Depositing organization: University of California, Berkeley. Publication: The interaction between ORF18 and ORF30 is required for late gene expression in Kaposi's sarcoma-associated herpesvirus. Castaneda AF, Glaunsinger BA. J Virol. 2018 Oct 10. pii: JVI.01488-18. doi: 10.1128/JVI.01488-18. PubMed 30305361.
Backbone
  Vector backbone: pcDNA4/TO
  Backbone size w/o insert (bp): 5168
  Total vector size (bp): 5928
  Vector type: Mammalian Expression
Growth in bacteria
  Bacterial resistance: Ampicillin, 100 μg/mL
  Growth temperature: 37°C
  Growth strain: DH5alpha
  Copy number: High Copy
Gene/Insert
  Gene/Insert name: ORF18
  Species: Kaposi's sarcoma-associated herpesvirus (HHV-8)
  Insert size (bp): 771
  Mutation: changed Leucine 72 to Alanine
  Entrez Gene: ORF18 (a.k.a. HHV8GK18_gp22)
  Promoter: CMV
  Tag / fusion protein: 3xFLAG (C terminal on backbone)
  Cloning method: Ligation Independent Cloning
  Sequencing primers: 5′ CGCAAATGGGCGGTAGGCGTG; 3′ TAGAAGGCACAGTCGAGG
Terms and licenses: Academic/Nonprofit Terms; Industry Terms: Not Available to Industry
How to cite: ORF18(L72A)-3xFLAG pCDNA4 was a gift from Britt Glaunsinger (Addgene plasmid # 129782 ; http://n2t.net/addgene:129782 ; RRID:Addgene_129782)
