[The description below was written by a language model from this plasmid's Addgene catalogue record and pLannotate feature annotations shown in this document.]
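Description:
ORF18(L72A)-3xFLAG pCDNA4 is a mammalian expression plasmid built on the pcDNA4/TO backbone, about 5.9 kb in total, that produces a point-mutant form of the Kaposi's sarcoma-associated herpesvirus (HHV-8) ORF18 protein. It is propagated in E. coli from a high-copy ColE1/pUC-type origin under ampicillin selection (AmpR with its own bla promoter). It also carries an f1 origin. For selection in mammalian cells, the backbone provides a Sh ble (BleoR) gene conferring Zeocin/bleomycin resistance. This gene is driven by the SV40 early promoter in mammalian cells and by the EM7 promoter in bacteria, and it ends with an SV40 polyadenylation signal.

The payload is the 771 bp ORF18 coding sequence with leucine 72 changed to alanine, inserted by ligation-independent cloning. It is fused at its C terminus to a 3xFLAG epitope supplied by the backbone, although the automated annotation flags only a fragment of this tag. Transcription comes from the human CMV immediate-early enhancer/promoter and is terminated by the bovine growth hormone poly(A) signal. Two short tet operator matches lie immediately downstream of the CMV promoter, consistent with the "TO" design. In this design expression is constitutive in ordinary cells but can be repressed, and induced with tetracycline-class drugs, in cells expressing the Tet repressor.

ORF18 is annotated as a factor that links viral DNA replication to late gene expression. The associated study concerns the need for the ORF18–ORF30 interaction in KSHV late gene expression. The L72A mutant therefore presumably serves to probe that interaction or function through FLAG-based detection or pulldown, though the record does not state the mutation's specific effect.
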