Features (pLannotate 1.2.2; 23 found; start..end, strand, type, name):
     28..80      -  misc_feature   bom (fragment): basis of mobility region from pBR322
    235..614     +  enhancer       CMV enhancer: human cytomegalovirus immediate early enhancer
    615..818     +  promoter       CMV promoter: human cytomegalovirus (CMV) immediate early promoter
    820..839     +  promoter       PLtetO-1 promoter (fragment): modified phage lambda PL promoter with tet operator sites (Lutz and Bujard, 1997)
    841..860     +  promoter       PLtetO-1 promoter (fragment): modified phage lambda PL promoter with tet operator sites (Lutz and Bujard, 1997)
    868..901     +  promoter       TRE3GV promoter (fragment): 3rd-generation Tet-responsive promoter that can be activated by binding of Tet-On® 3G, optimized for retroviral and lentiviral vectors
   1032..1802    +  CDS            ORF18: UL79_HHV8P - Protein inferred from homology: Swiss-Prot protein existence level 3. Plays a role in the expression of late transcripts bridging viral DNA replication and late gene expression during infection. From Human herpesvirus 8 type P (isolate GK18) (HHV-8) (Kaposi's sarcoma-associated herpesvirus).
   1893..1913    +  CDS            FLAG (fragment): FLAG® epitope tag, followed by an enterokinase cleavage site
   1945..2169    +  polyA_signal   bGH poly(A) signal: bovine growth hormone polyadenylation signal
   2173..2194    +  promoter       SV40 promoter (fragment): SV40 enhancer and early promoter
   2215..2643    +  rep_origin     f1 ori (sequence partly withheld): f1 bacteriophage origin of replication; arrow indicates direction of (+) strand synthesis
   2657..2986    +  promoter       SV40 promoter: SV40 enhancer and early promoter
   3034..3081    +  promoter       EM7 promoter: synthetic bacterial promoter&nbsp
   3100..3474    +  CDS            BleoR: antibiotic-binding protein; Sh ble from Streptoalloteichus hindustanus; confers resistance to bleomycin, phleomycin, and Zeocin™
   3484..3609    +  CDS            ble (fragment): BLE_KLEPN - Experimental evidence at protein level: Swiss-Prot protein existence level 1. Binding protein with a strong affinity to the bleomycin family of antibiotics. Binds to CL990; an antimitotic-antibiotic compound. From Klebsiella pneumoniae.
   3604..3725    +  polyA_signal   SV40 poly(A) signal: SV40 polyadenylation signal
   3798..3814    -  protein_bind   lac operator: The lac repressor binds to the lac operator to inhibit transcription in E. coli. This inhibition can be relieved by adding lactose or isopropyl-β-D-thiogalactopyranoside (IPTG). lac repressor encoded by lacI
   3822..3852    -  promoter       lac promoter: promoter for the E. coli lac operon
   3867..3888    -  protein_bind   CAP binding site: CAP binding activates transcription in the presence of cAMP. E. coli catabolite activator protein
   3901..3993    -  CDS            lacI (fragment): lac repressor; lacI; The lac repressor binds to the lac operator to inhibit transcription in E. coli. This inhibition can be relieved by adding lactose or isopropyl-β-D-thiogalactopyranoside (IPTG).
   4176..4764    -  rep_origin     ori: high-copy-number ColE1/pMB1/pBR322/pUC origin of replication
   4935..5795    -  CDS            AmpR: β-lactamase; bla; confers resistance to ampicillin, carbenicillin, and related antibiotics
   5796..5900    -  promoter       AmpR promoter: bla
>Addgene plasmid #129782 | ORF18(L72A)-3xFLAG pCDNA4 | addgene full sequence | sequence record 257110 | Addgene NGS Result
GACGGATCGGGAGATCTCCCGATCCCCTATGGTGCACTCTCAGTACAATCTGCTCTGATGCCGCATAGTT
AAGCCAGTATCTGCTCCCTGCTTGTGTGTTGGAGGTCGCTGAGTAGTGCGCGAGCAAAATTTAAGCTACA
ACAAGGCAAGGCTTGACCGACAATTGCATGAAGAATCTGCTTAGGGTTAGGCGTTTTGCGCTGCTTCGCG
ATGTACGGGCCAGATATACGCGTTGACATTGATTATTGACTAGTTATTAATAGTAATCAATTACGGGGTC
ATTAGTTCATAGCCCATATATGGAGTTCCGCGTTACATAACTTACGGTAAATGGCCCGCCTGGCTGACCG
CCCAACGACCCCCGCCCATTGACGTCAATAATGACGTATGTTCCCATAGTAACGCCAATAGGGACTTTCC
ATTGACGTCAATGGGTGGAGTATTTACGGTAAACTGCCCACTTGGCAGTACATCAAGTGTATCATATGCC
AAGTACGCCCCCTATTGACGTCAATGACGGTAAATGGCCCGCCTGGCATTATGCCCAGTACATGACCTTA
TGGGACTTTCCTACTTGGCAGTACATCTACGTATTAGTCATCGCTATTACCATGGTGATGCGGTTTTGGC
AGTACATCAATGGGCGTGGATAGCGGTTTGACTCACGGGGATTTCCAAGTCTCCACCCCATTGACGTCAA
TGGGAGTTTGTTTTGGCACCAAAATCAACGGGACTTTCCAAAATGTCGTAACAACTCCGCCCCATTGACG
CAAATGGGCGGTAGGCGTGTACGGTGGGAGGTCTATATAAGCAGAGCTCTCCCTATCAGTGATAGAGATC
TCCCTATCAGTGATAGAGATCGTCGACGAGCTCGTTTAGTGAACCGTCAGATCGCCTGGAGACGCCATCC
ACGCTGTTTTGACCTCCATAGAAGACACCGGGACCGATCCAGCCTCCGGACTCTAGCGTTTAAACTTAAG
CTTGGTACCGAGCTCGGATCCACTAGTCCAGTGTGGTGGAATTCTGCAGATATGCTCGGAAAATACGTGT
GTGAGACCGAGCCGCTGAGCCCGGGGCTTAGGAGGCTCATGTGGCGCTTTTTGCAAAATAAGAATTTAAA
TACATTCCACGCCCAAGAGCTGCGTTTTATTCATTTGGTTCTCTGCAGGATGTACAATTTCGGTCTAAAT
GTGTACCTGTTAAGGGAGGCTACTGCCAATGCCGGGACCTACGACGAGGTGGTCGCGGGACGCAAGGTTC
CTGCGGAGGTGTGGAAGCTCGTGTACGATGGGCTCGAGGAGATGGGCGTGTCAAGTGAGATGCTGCTGTG
TGAGGCATACCGGGACAGCCTCTGGATGCACTTGAACGATAAGGTGGGGCTCTTGAGGGGCCTGGCGAAT
TATCTGTTTCACCGGCTAGGGGTCACCCACGACGTTCGCATCGCCCCGGAAAACCTGGTGGACGGAAACT
TTTTGTTTAATCTGGGAAGTGTGCTCCCCTGCAGGCTGCTCCTTGCGGCGGGCTACTGCCTCGCCTTTTG
GGGCAGCGATGAACACGAACGCTGGGTGCGCTTCTTCGCCCAGAAGCTTTTCATTTGCTACCTGATAGTC
TCCGGGCGTCTTATGACACAGAGGTCTCTGCTAGTTTGGGCCAGCGAAACGGGCTATCCCGGTCCGGTGG
AGGCAGTCTGTCGCGACATCCGCTCCATGTACGGCATACGAACGTATGCGGTCTCGGGTTATCTTCCGGC
TCCGTCCGAAGCGCAGCTGGCCTACCTTGGTGCGTTTAACAACAACGCGGTTTCAGATCCAGCACAGTGG
CGGCCGCTCGAGGGAGGCGGTGGAGCCGACTACAAGGACCACGACGGCGACTACAAGGACCACGACATCG
ACTACAAGGACGACGACGACAAGGGGCCCGTTTAAACCCGCTGATCAGCCTCGACTGTGCCTTCTAGTTG
CCAGCCATCTGTTGTTTGCCCCTCCCCCGTGCCTTCCTTGACCCTGGAAGGTGCCACTCCCACTGTCCTT
TCCTAATAAAATGAGGAAATTGCATCGCATTGTCTGAGTAGGTGTCATTCTATTCTGGGGGGTGGGGTGG
GGCAGGACAGCAAGGGGGAGGATTGGGAAGACAATAGCAGGCATGCTGGGGATGCGGTGGGCTCTATGGC
TTCTGAGGCGGAAAGAACCAGCTGGGGCTCTAGGGGGTATCCCC
[124 nt withheld, positions 2215-2338]
C
[91 nt withheld, positions 2340-2430]
A
[49 nt withheld, positions 2432-2480]
CCTTTGACGTTGGAGTCCACGTTCTTT
[37 nt withheld, positions 2508-2544]
ACCCTATCTCGGTCTATTCTTTTGATTTATAAGGGATTTTGCCGATTTCGGCCTATTGGTTAAAAAATGA
GCTGATTTAACAAAAATTTAACGCGAATTAATTCTGTGGAATGTGTGTCAGTTAGGGTGTGGAAAGTCCC
CAGGCTCCCCAGCAGGCAGAAGTATGCAAAGCATGCATCTCAATTAGTCAGCAACCAGGTGTGGAAAGTC
CCCAGGCTCCCCAGCAGGCAGAAGTATGCAAAGCATGCATCTCAATTAGTCAGCAACCATAGTCCCGCCC
CTAACTCCGCCCATCCCGCCCCTAACTCCGCCCAGTTCCGCCCATTCTCCGCCCCATGGCTGACTAATTT
TTTTTATTTATGCAGAGGCCGAGGCCGCCTCTGCCTCTGAGCTATTCCAGAAGTAGTGAGGAGGCTTTTT
TGGAGGCCTAGGCTTTTGCAAAAAGCTCCCGGGAGCTTGTATATCCATTTTCGGATCTGATCAGCACGTG
TTGACAATTAATCATCGGCATAGTATATCGGCATAGTATAATACGACAAGGTGAGGAACTAAACCATGGC
CAAGTTGACCAGTGCCGTTCCGGTGCTCACCGCGCGCGACGTCGCCGGAGCGGTCGAGTTCTGGACCGAC
CGGCTCGGGTTCTCCCGGGACTTCGTGGAGGACGACTTCGCCGGTGTGGTCCGGGACGACGTGACCCTGT
TCATCAGCGCGGTCCAGGACCAGGTGGTGCCGGACAACACCCTGGCCTGGGTGTGGGTGCGCGGCCTGGA
CGAGCTGTACGCCGAGTGGTCGGAGGTCGTGTCCACGAACTTCCGGGACGCCTCCGGGCCGGCCATGACC
GAGATCGGCGAGCAGCCGTGGGGGCGGGAGTTCGCCCTGCGCGACCCGGCCGGCAACTGCGTGCACTTCG
TGGCCGAGGAGCAGGACTGACACGTGCTACGAGATTTCGATTCCACCGCCGCCTTCTATGAAAGGTTGGG
CTTCGGAATCGTTTTCCGGGACGCCGGCTGGATGATCCTCCAGCGCGGGGATCTCATGCTGGAGTTCTTC
GCCCACCCCAACTTGTTTATTGCAGCTTATAATGGTTACAAATAAAGCAATAGCATCACAAATTTCACAA
ATAAAGCATTTTTTTCACTGCATTCTAGTTGTGGTTTGTCCAAACTCATCAATGTATCTTATCATGTCTG
TATACCGTCGACCTCTAGCTAGAGCTTGGCGTAATCATGGTCATAGCTGTTTCCTGTGTGAAATTGTTAT
CCGCTCACAATTCCACACAACATACGAGCCGGAAGCATAAAGTGTAAAGCCTGGGGTGCCTAATGAGTGA
GCTAACTCACATTAATTGCGTTGCGCTCACTGCCCGCTTTCCAGTCGGGAAACCTGTCGTGCCAGCTGCA
TTAATGAATCGGCCAACGCGCGGGGAGAGGCGGTTTGCGTATTGGGCGCTCTTCCGCTTCCTCGCTCACT
GACTCGCTGCGCTCGGTCGTTCGGCTGCGGCGAGCGGTATCAGCTCACTCAAAGGCGGTAATACGGTTAT
CCACAGAATCAGGGGATAACGCAGGAAAGAACATGTGAGCAAAAGGCCAGCAAAAGGCCAGGAACCGTAA
AAAGGCCGCGTTGCTGGCGTTTTTCCATAGGCTCCGCCCCCCTGACGAGCATCACAAAAATCGACGCTCA
AGTCAGAGGTGGCGAAACCCGACAGGACTATAAAGATACCAGGCGTTTCCCCCTGGAAGCTCCCTCGTGC
GCTCTCCTGTTCCGACCCTGCCGCTTACCGGATACCTGTCCGCCTTTCTCCCTTCGGGAAGCGTGGCGCT
TTCTCATAGCTCACGCTGTAGGTATCTCAGTTCGGTGTAGGTCGTTCGCTCCAAGCTGGGCTGTGTGCAC
GAACCCCCCGTTCAGCCCGACCGCTGCGCCTTATCCGGTAACTATCGTCTTGAGTCCAACCCGGTAAGAC
ACGACTTATCGCCACTGGCAGCAGCCACTGGTAACAGGATTAGCAGAGCGAGGTATGTAGGCGGTGCTAC
AGAGTTCTTGAAGTGGTGGCCTAACTACGGCTACACTAGAAGAACAGTATTTGGTATCTGCGCTCTGCTG
AAGCCAGTTACCTTCGGAAAAAGAGTTGGTAGCTCTTGATCCGGCAAACAAACCACCGCTGGTAGCGGTG
GTTTTTTTGTTTGCAAGCAGCAGATTACGCGCAGAAAAAAAGGATCTCAAGAAGATCCTTTGATCTTTTC
TACGGGGTCTGACGCTCAGTGGAACGAAAACTCACGTTAAGGGATTTTGGTCATGAGATTATCAAAAAGG
ATCTTCACCTAGATCCTTTTAAATTAAAAATGAAGTTTTAAATCAATCTAAAGTATATATGAGTAAACTT
GGTCTGACAGTTACCAATGCTTAATCAGTGAGGCACCTATCTCAGCGATCTGTCTATTTCGTTCATCCAT
AGTTGCCTGACTCCCCGTCGTGTAGATAACTACGATACGGGAGGGCTTACCATCTGGCCCCAGTGCTGCA
ATGATACCGCGAGACCCACGCTCACCGGCTCCAGATTTATCAGCAATAAACCAGCCAGCCGGAAGGGCCG
AGCGCAGAAGTGGTCCTGCAACTTTATCCGCCTCCATCCAGTCTATTAATTGTTGCCGGGAAGCTAGAGT
AAGTAGTTCGCCAGTTAATAGTTTGCGCAACGTTGTTGCCATTGCTACAGGCATCGTGGTGTCACGCTCG
TCGTTTGGTATGGCTTCATTCAGCTCCGGTTCCCAACGATCAAGGCGAGTTACATGATCCCCCATGTTGT
GCAAAAAAGCGGTTAGCTCCTTCGGTCCTCCGATCGTTGTCAGAAGTAAGTTGGCCGCAGTGTTATCACT
CATGGTTATGGCAGCACTGCATAATTCTCTTACTGTCATGCCATCCGTAAGATGCTTTTCTGTGACTGGT
GAGTACTCAACCAAGTCATTCTGAGAATAGTGTATGCGGCGACCGAGTTGCTCTTGCCCGGCGTCAATAC
GGGATAATACCGCGCCACATAGCAGAACTTTAAAAGTGCTCATCATTGGAAAACGTTCTTCGGGGCGAAA
ACTCTCAAGGATCTTACCGCTGTTGAGATCCAGTTCGATGTAACCCACTCGTGCACCCAACTGATCTTCA
GCATCTTTTACTTTCACCAGCGTTTCTGGGTGAGCAAAAACAGGAAGGCAAAATGCCGCAAAAAAGGGAA
TAAGGGCGACACGGAAATGTTGAATACTCATACTCTTCCTTTTTCAATATTATTGAAGCATTTATCAGGG
TTATTGTCTCATGAGCGGATACATATTTGAATGTATTTAGAAAAATAAACAAATAGGGGTTCCGCGCACA
TTTCCCCGAAAAGTGCCACCTGACGTC
